>Addgene plasmid #222002 | TL1 alphaDdCBE 3_CN (left, DddA11-C) | addgene full sequence | sequence record 438715 | Addgene NGS Result
GCACATTTCCCCGAAAAGTGCCACCTGACGTCGACGGATCGGGAGATCTCCCGATCCCCTATGGTGCACT
CTCAGTACAATCTGCTCTGATGCCGCATAGTTAAGCCAGTATCTGCTCCCTGCTTGTGTGTTGGAGGTCG
CTGAGTAGTGCGCGAGCAAAATTTAAGCTACAACAAGGCAAGGCTTGACCGACAATTGCATGAAGAATCT
GCTTAGGGTTAGGCGTTTTGCGCTGCTTCGCGATGTACGGGCCAGATATACGCGTTGACATTGATTATTG
ACTAGTTATTAATAGTAATCAATTACGGGGTCATTAGTTCATAGCCCATATATGGAGTTCCGCGTTACAT
AACTTACGGTAAATGGCCCGCCTGGCTGACCGCCCAACGACCCCCGCCCATTGACGTCAATAATGACGTA
TGTTCCCATAGTAACGCCAATAGGGACTTTCCATTGACGTCAATGGGTGGAGTATTTACGGTAAACTGCC
CACTTGGCAGTACATCAAGTGTATCATATGCCAAGTACGCCCCCTATTGACGTCAATGACGGTAAATGGC
CCGCCTGGCATTATGCCCAGTACATGACCTTATGGGACTTTCCTACTTGGCAGTACATCTACGTATTAGT
CATCGCTATTACCATGGTGATGCGGTTTTGGCAGTACATCAATGGGCGTGGATAGCGGTTTGACTCACGG
GGATTTCCAAGTCTCCACCCCATTGACGTCAATGGGAGTTTGTTTTGGCACCAAAATCAACGGGACTTTC
CAAAATGTCGTAACAACTCCGCCCCATTGACGCAAATGGGCGGTAGGCGTGTACGGTGGGAGGTCTATAT
AAGCAGAGCTCTCTGGCTAACTAGAGAACCCACTGCTTACTGGCTTATCGAAATTAATACGACTCACTAT
AGGGAGACCCAAGCTGGCTAGCACCATGGCCTCCGTTCTGACCCCGCTGCTGCTGCGTGGCCTGACCGGC
TCCGCTCGTCGTCTGCCAGTTCCGCGTGCGAAAATCCATTCCCTGGACTACAAAGACCATGACGGTGATT
ATAAAGATCATGACATCGATTACAAGGATGACGATGACAAGATGGACATCGCGGATCTGCGTACCCTGGG
TTACAGCCAGCAGCAGCAGGAGAAGATCAAGCCAAAGGTGCGCAGCACCGTGGCCCAGCACCATGAAGCT
CTGGTGGGTCACGGCTTCACCCACGCGCACATCGTGGCTCTGAGCCAGCACCCAGCCGCGCTGGGTACCG
TGGCCGTGAAATATCAGGACATGATTGCTGCCCTGCCAGAGGCTACCCATGAAGCGATTGTGGGTGTGGG
CAAGAGAGGAGCCGGTGCTCGTGCGCTGGAGGCCCTGCTGACCGTGGCCGGTGAACTGCGTGGCCCGCCG
CTGCAGCTGGATACCGGCCAGCTGCTGAAAATCGCGAAACGTGGCGGTGTGACCGCTGTGGAAGCTGTGC
ATGCCTGGCGTAATGCTCTGACCGGTGCCCCCCTGAACCTGACCCCGGACCAAGTGGTGGCTATCGCCAG
CAACATTGGCGGCAAGCAAGCGCTCGAAACGGTGCAGCGGCTGTTGCCGGTGCTGTGCCAGGACCATGGC
CTGACCCCGGACCAAGTGGTGGCTATCGCCAGCAACAATGGCGGCAAGCAAGCGCTCGAAACGGTGCAGC
GGCTGTTGCCGGTGCTGTGCCAGGACCATGGCCTGACCCCGGACCAAGTGGTGGCTATCGCCAGCAACAA
TGGCGGCAAGCAAGCGCTCGAAACGGTGCAGCGGCTGTTGCCGGTGCTGTGCCAGGACCATGGCCTGACC
CCGGACCAAGTGGTGGCTATCGCCAGCAACAATGGCGGCAAGCAAGCGCTCGAAACGGTGCAGCGGCTGT
TGCCGGTGCTGTGCCAGGACCATGGCCTGACCCCGGACCAAGTGGTGGCTATCGCCAGCAACGGTGGCGG
CAAGCAAGCGCTCGAAACGGTGCAGCGGCTGTTGCCGGTGCTGTGCCAGGACCATGGCCTGACCCCGGAC
CAAGTGGTGGCTATCGCCAGCAACGGTGGCGGCAAGCAAGCGCTCGAAACGGTGCAGCGGCTGTTGCCGG
TGCTGTGCCAGGACCATGGCCTGACCCCGGACCAAGTGGTGGCTATCGCCAGCAACGGTGGCGGCAAGCA
AGCGCTCGAAACGGTGCAGCGGCTGTTGCCGGTGCTGTGCCAGGACCATGGCCTCACACCCGATCAGGTC
GTGGCTATCGCCAGCAACAATGGCGGCAAGCAAGCGCTCGAAACGGTGCAGCGGCTGTTGCCGGTGCTGT
GCCAGGACCATGGCCTGACCCCGGACCAAGTGGTGGCTATCGCCAGCAACGGTGGCGGCAAGCAAGCGCT
CGAAACGGTGCAGCGGCTGTTGCCGGTGCTGTGCCAGGACCATGGCCTGACCCCGGACCAAGTGGTGGCT
ATCGCCAGCAACGGTGGCGGCAAGCAAGCGCTCGAAACGGTGCAGCGGCTGTTGCCGGTGCTGTGCCAGG
ACCATGGCCTGACCCCGGACCAAGTGGTGGCTATCGCCAGCAACATTGGCGGCAAGCAAGCGCTCGAAAC
GGTGCAGCGGCTGTTGCCGGTGCTGTGCCAGGACCATGGCCTGACCCCGGACCAAGTGGTGGCTATCGCC
AGCAACATTGGCGGCAAGCAAGCGCTCGAAACGGTGCAGCGGCTGTTGCCGGTGCTGTGCCAGGACCATG
GCCTGACCCCGGACCAAGTGGTGGCTATCGCCAGCAACAATGGCGGCAAGCAAGCGCTCGAAACGGTGCA
GCGGCTGTTGCCGGTGCTGTGCCAGGACCATGGCCTGACCCCGGACCAAGTGGTGGCTATCGCCAGCAAC
ATTGGCGGCAAGCAAGCGCTCGAAACGGTGCAGCGGCTGTTGCCGGTGCTGTGCCAGGACCATGGCCTGA
CCCCGGACCAAGTGGTGGCTATCGCCAGCAACGGTGGCGGCAAGCAAGCGCTCGAAAGCATTGTGGCCCA
GCTGAGCCGGCCTGATCCGGCGTTGGCCGCGTTGACCAACGATCACCTGGTGGCCCTGGCCTGCCTGGGC
GGTCGTCCGGCCCTGGATGCGGTGAAGAAAGGCCTGGGTGGATCCGCCATTCCAGTGAAGCGCGGCGCTA
CCGGTGAAACCAAAGTGTTTATCGGTAACAGCAACAGCCCGAAGAGCCCGACCAAAGGCGGTTGCTCTGG
CGGCTCAACTAATCTGAGCGACATCATTGAGAAGGAGACTGGGAAACAGCTGGTCATTCAGGAGTCCATC
CTGATGCTGCCTGAGGAGGTGGAGGAAGTGATCGGCAACAAGCCAGAGTCTGACATCCTGGTGCACACCG
CCTACGACGAGTCCACAGATGAGAATGTGATGCTGCTGACCTCTGACGCCCCCGAGTATAAGCCTTGGGC
CCTGGTCATCCAGGATTCTAACGGCGAGAATAAGATCAAGATGCTGTGATAAGGGGTCTTTGTCCTCTGT
ACTGTCTCTCTCCTTGCCCCTAACCCAAAAAGCTTCATTTTTCTGTGTAGGCTGCACAAGAGCCTTGATT
GAAGATATATTCTTTCTGAACAGTATTTAAGGTTTCCAATAAAATGTACACCCCTCAGAACTTCTGAGGC
GGAAAGAACCAGCTGGGGCTCTAGGGGGTATCCCC
[124 nt withheld, positions 3676-3799]
C
[91 nt withheld, positions 3801-3891]
A
[49 nt withheld, positions 3893-3941]
CCTTTGACGTTGGAGTCCACGTTCTTT
[37 nt withheld, positions 3969-4005]
ACCCTATCTCGGTCTATTCTTTTGATTTATAAGGGATTTTGCCGATTTCGGCCTATTGGTTAAAAAATGA
GCTGATTTAACAAAAATTTAACGCGAATTAATTCTGTGGAATGTGTGTCAGTTAGGGTGTGGAAAGTCCC
CAGGCTCCCCAGCAGGCAGAAGTATGCAAAGCATGCATCTCAATTAGTCAGCAACCAGGTGTGGAAAGTC
CCCAGGCTCCCCAGCAGGCAGAAGTATGCAAAGCATGCATCTCAATTAGTCAGCAACCATAGTCCCGCCC
CTAACTCCGCCCATCCCGCCCCTAACTCCGCCCAGTTCCGCCCATTCTCCGCCCCATGGCTGACTAATTT
TTTTTATTTATGCAGAGGCCGAGGCCGCCTCTGCCTCTGAGCTATTCCAGAAGTAGTGAGGAGGCTTTTT
TGGAGGCCTAGGCTTTTGCAAAAAGCTCCCGGGAGCTTGTATATCCATTTTCGGATCTGATCAGCACGTG
TTGACAATTAATCATCGGCATAGTATATCGGCATAGTATAATACGACAAGGTGAGGAACTAAACCATGGC
CAAGCCTTTGTCTCAAGAAGAATCCACCCTCATTGAAAGAGCAACGGCTACAATCAACAGCATCCCCATC
TCTGAAGACTACAGCGTCGCCAGCGCAGCTCTCTCTAGCGACGGCCGCATCTTCACTGGTGTCAATGTAT
ATCATTTTACTGGGGGACCTTGTGCAGAACTCGTGGTGCTGGGCACTGCTGCTGCTGCGGCAGCTGGCAA
CCTGACTTGTATCGTCGCGATCGGAAATGAGAACAGGGGCATCTTGAGCCCCTGCGGACGGTGCCGACAG
GTGCTTCTCGATCTGCATCCTGGGATCAAAGCCATAGTGAAGGACAGTGATGGACAGCCGACGGCAGTTG
GGATTCGTGAATTGCTGCCCTCTGGTTATGTGTGGGAGGGCTAAGCACTTCGTGGCCGAGGAGCAGGACT
GACACGTGCTACGAGATTTCGATTCCACCGCCGCCTTCTATGAAAGGTTGGGCTTCGGAATCGTTTTCCG
GGACGCCGGCTGGATGATCCTCCAGCGCGGGGATCTCATGCTGGAGTTCTTCGCCCACCCCAACTTGTTT
ATTGCAGCTTATAATGGTTACAAATAAAGCAATAGCATCACAAATTTCACAAATAAAGCATTTTTTTCAC
TGCATTCTAGTTGTGGTTTGTCCAAACTCATCAATGTATCTTATCATGTCTGTATACCGTCGACCTCTAG
CTAGAGCTTGGCGTAATCATGGTCATAGCTGTTTCCTGTGTGAAATTGTTATCCGCTCACAATTCCACAC
AACATACGAGCCGGAAGCATAAAGTGTAAAGCCTGGGGTGCCTAATGAGTGAGCTAACTCACATTAATTG
CGTTGCGCTCACTGCCCGCTTTCCAGTCGGGAAACCTGTCGTGCCAGCTGCATTAATGAATCGGCCAACG
CGCGGGGAGAGGCGGTTTGCGTATTGGGCGCTCTTCCGCTTCCTCGCTCACTGACTCGCTGCGCTCGGTC
GTTCGGCTGCGGCGAGCGGTATCAGCTCACTCAAAGGCGGTAATACGGTTATCCACAGAATCAGGGGATA
ACGCAGGAAAGAACATGTGAGCAAAAGGCCAGCAAAAGGCCAGGAACCGTAAAAAGGCCGCGTTGCTGGC
GTTTTTCCATAGGCTCCGCCCCCCTGACGAGCATCACAAAAATCGACGCTCAAGTCAGAGGTGGCGAAAC
CCGACAGGACTATAAAGATACCAGGCGTTTCCCCCTGGAAGCTCCCTCGTGCGCTCTCCTGTTCCGACCC
TGCCGCTTACCGGATACCTGTCCGCCTTTCTCCCTTCGGGAAGCGTGGCGCTTTCTCATAGCTCACGCTG
TAGGTATCTCAGTTCGGTGTAGGTCGTTCGCTCCAAGCTGGGCTGTGTGCACGAACCCCCCGTTCAGCCC
GACCGCTGCGCCTTATCCGGTAACTATCGTCTTGAGTCCAACCCGGTAAGACACGACTTATCGCCACTGG
CAGCAGCCACTGGTAACAGGATTAGCAGAGCGAGGTATGTAGGCGGTGCTACAGAGTTCTTGAAGTGGTG
GCCTAACTACGGCTACACTAGAAGAACAGTATTTGGTATCTGCGCTCTGCTGAAGCCAGTTACCTTCGGA
AAAAGAGTTGGTAGCTCTTGATCCGGCAAACAAACCACCGCTGGTAGCGGTGGTTTTTTTGTTTGCAAGC
AGCAGATTACGCGCAGAAAAAAAGGATCTCAAGAAGATCCTTTGATCTTTTCTACGGGGTCTGACGCTCA
GTGGAACGAAAACTCACGTTAAGGGATTTTGGTCATGAGATTATCAAAAAGGATCTTCACCTAGATCCTT
TTAAATTAAAAATGAAGTTTTAAATCAATCTAAAGTATATATGAGTAAACTTGGTCTGACAGTTACCAAT
GTTTAATCAGTGAGGCACCTATCTCAGCGATCTGTCTATTTCGTTCATCCATAGTTGCCTGACTCCCCGT
CGTGTAGATAACTACGATACGGGAGGGCTTACCATCTGGCCCCAGTGCTGCAATGATACCGCGAGACCCA
CGCTCACCGGCTCCAGATTTATCAGCAATAAACCAGCCAGCCGGAAGGGCCGAGCGCAGAAGTGGTCCTG
CAACTTTATCCGCCTCCATCCAGTCTATTAATTGTTGCCGGGAAGCTAGAGTAAGTAGTTCGCCAGTTAA
TAGTTTGCGCAACGTTGTTGCCATTGCTACAGGCATCGTGGTGTCACGCTCGTCGTTTGGTATGGCTTCA
TTCAGCTCCGGTTCCCAACGATCAAGGCGAGTTACATGATCCCCCATGTTGTGCAAAAAAGCGGTTAGCT
CCTTCGGTCCTCCGATCGTTGTCAGAAGTAAGTTGGCCGCAGTGTTATCACTCATGGTTATGGCAGCACT
GCATAATTCTCTTACTGTCATGCCATCCGTAAGATGCTTTTCTGTGACTGGTGAGTACTCAACCAAGTCA
TTCTGAGAATAGTGTATGCGGCGACCGAGTTGCTCTTGCCCGGCGTCAATACGGGATAATACCGCGCCAC
ATAGCAGAACTTTAAAAGTGCTCATCATTGGAAAACGTTCTTCGGGGCGAAAACTCTCAAGGATCTTACC
GCTGTTGAGATCCAGTTCGATGTAACCCACTCGTGCACCCAACTGATCTTCAGCATCTTTTACTTTCACC
AGCGTTTCTGGGTGAGCAAAAACAGGAAGGCAAAATGCCGCAAAAAAGGGAATAAGGGCGACACGGAAAT
GTTGAATACTCATACTCTTCCTTTTTCAATATTATTGAAGCATTTATCAGGGTTATTGTCTCATGAGCGG
ATACATATTTGAATGTATTTAGAAAAATAAACAAATAGGGGTTCCGC
Features (pLannotate 1.2.2; 25 found; start..end, strand, type, name):
     60..112     -  misc_feature   bom (fragment): basis of mobility region from pBR322
    267..646     +  enhancer       CMV enhancer: human cytomegalovirus immediate early enhancer
    647..850     +  promoter       CMV promoter: human cytomegalovirus (CMV) immediate early promoter
    846..879     +  LTR            5' LTR (truncated) (fragment): truncated 5' long terminal repeat (LTR) from HIV-1
    895..913     +  promoter       T7 promoter: promoter for bacteriophage T7 RNA polymerase
    942..1025    +  CDS            COX8A (fragment): COX8A_HUMAN - Also known as COX8, COX8L. Experimental evidence at protein level: Swiss-Prot protein existence level 1. Component of the cytochrome c oxidase, the last enzyme in the mitochondrial electron transport chain which drives oxidative phosphorylation. The respiratory chain contains 3 multisubunit complexes succinate dehydrogenase (complex II, CII), ubiquinol- cytochrome c oxidoreductase (cytochrome b-c1 complex, complex III, CIII) and cytochrome c oxidase (complex IV, CIV), that cooperate to transfer electrons derived from NADH and succinate to molecular oxygen, creating an electrochem
   1026..1091    +  CDS            3xFLAG: three tandem FLAG® epitope tags, followed by an enterokinase cleavage site
   1104..1610    +  CDS            avrBs3 (fragment): AVRB3_XANEU - Experimental evidence at protein level: Swiss-Prot protein existence level 1. Avirulence protein. Acts as a transcription factor in C.annuum plants. In susceptible plants lacking the Bs3 resistance gene induces expression of a number of genes, including genes homologous to a family of auxin-induced genes, alpha-expansin genes, pectate lyase, anthocyanidin glucoside rhamnosyl transferase and at least one transcription factor, UPA20. Their expression leads to plant hypertrophy in mesophyll cells, probably mainly mediated by UPA20 (PubMed:17962565). In resistant plants induces the h
   2997..3143    +  CDS            avrBs3 (fragment): AVRB3_XANEU - Experimental evidence at protein level: Swiss-Prot protein existence level 1. Avirulence protein. Acts as a transcription factor in C.annuum plants. In susceptible plants lacking the Bs3 resistance gene induces expression of a number of genes, including genes homologous to a family of auxin-induced genes, alpha-expansin genes, pectate lyase, anthocyanidin glucoside rhamnosyl transferase and at least one transcription factor, UPA20. Their expression leads to plant hypertrophy in mesophyll cells, probably mainly mediated by UPA20 (PubMed:17962565). In resistant plants induces the h
   3228..3476    +  CDS            UGI: UNGI_BPPB2 - Experimental evidence at protein level: Swiss-Prot protein existence level 1. This protein binds specifically and reversibly to the host uracil-DNA glycosylase, preventing removal of uracil residues from PBS2 DNA by the host uracil-excision repair system. From Bacillus phage PBS2 (Bacteriophage PBS2).
   3634..3655    +  promoter       SV40 promoter (fragment): SV40 enhancer and early promoter
   3676..4104    +  rep_origin     f1 ori (sequence partly withheld): f1 bacteriophage origin of replication; arrow indicates direction of (+) strand synthesis
   4118..4447    +  promoter       SV40 promoter: SV40 enhancer and early promoter
   4495..4542    +  promoter       EM7 promoter: synthetic bacterial promoter&nbsp
   4561..4959    +  CDS            BSD: blasticidin S deaminase; Aspergillus terreus BSD; confers resistance to blasticidin
   4960..4987    +  CDS            BleoR (fragment): antibiotic-binding protein; Sh ble from Streptoalloteichus hindustanus; confers resistance to bleomycin, phleomycin, and Zeocin™
   4997..5122    +  CDS            ble (fragment): BLE_KLEPN - Experimental evidence at protein level: Swiss-Prot protein existence level 1. Binding protein with a strong affinity to the bleomycin family of antibiotics. Binds to CL990; an antimitotic-antibiotic compound. From Klebsiella pneumoniae.
   5117..5238    +  polyA_signal   SV40 poly(A) signal: SV40 polyadenylation signal
   5311..5327    -  protein_bind   lac operator: The lac repressor binds to the lac operator to inhibit transcription in E. coli. This inhibition can be relieved by adding lactose or isopropyl-β-D-thiogalactopyranoside (IPTG). lac repressor encoded by lacI
   5335..5365    -  promoter       lac promoter: promoter for the E. coli lac operon
   5380..5401    -  protein_bind   CAP binding site: CAP binding activates transcription in the presence of cAMP. E. coli catabolite activator protein
   5414..5506    -  CDS            lacI (fragment): lac repressor; lacI; The lac repressor binds to the lac operator to inhibit transcription in E. coli. This inhibition can be relieved by adding lactose or isopropyl-β-D-thiogalactopyranoside (IPTG).
   5689..6277    -  rep_origin     ori: high-copy-number ColE1/pMB1/pBR322/pUC origin of replication
   6448..7308    -  CDS            AmpR: β-lactamase; bla; confers resistance to ampicillin, carbenicillin, and related antibiotics
   7309..1       -  promoter       AmpR promoter (across the origin): bla
