[The description below was written by a language model from this plasmid's Addgene catalogue record and pLannotate feature annotations shown in this document.]
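Description:
TL1 alphaDdCBE 3_CN (left, DddA11-C) is a 7.4 kb mammalian expression plasmid on a pCMV backbone that encodes one arm (the "left" half) of a TALE-based, DddA-derived mitochondrial cytosine base editor. It is propagated in E. coli through a high-copy ColE1/pUC-type origin with ampicillin selection (AmpR), and it also carries an f1 origin. For selection in mammalian cells, an SV40 promoter (with a bacterial EM7 promoter) drives the blasticidin S deaminase gene, followed by an SV40 polyadenylation signal. The short bleomycin-resistance and lac-region fragments annotated nearby appear to be backbone remnants.

The synthetic payload of about 2.7 kb is transcribed from the CMV enhancer/promoter, and a T7 promoter lies just upstream of the coding region. The open reading frame begins with the COX8A mitochondrial targeting sequence, which directs import into the mitochondrial matrix, followed by a 3xFLAG epitope for detection. Next come a TALE N-terminal domain carrying the Q231R, W232G and S233A substitutions (the "alphaN" variant), the TL1 TALE repeat array and the TALE C-terminal domain. The N- and C-terminal TALE regions are annotated as AvrBs3 fragments, while the repeat array between them and the deaminase segment are not annotated in the feature table. The DNA-binding module is fused to the C-terminal split half of the DddA double-stranded DNA cytidine deaminase (split at 1397, DddA6/11 variant with T1413I) and to a uracil glycosylase inhibitor (UGI) that protects the uracil intermediate from excision. An ATP5B 3'UTR is listed as the end of the insert. The TALE repeats were assembled by Golden Gate cloning, and the flanking BsmBI sites are retained.

Because the deaminase is split, this arm is presumably co-expressed with a partner "right" arm carrying the complementary N-terminal DddA half, so that activity is reconstituted at the target site for C-to-T editing of mitochondrial DNA.
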