Addgene plasmid #222002: TL1 alphaDdCBE 3_CN (left, DddA11-C)
Purpose: Expresses mitochondrial cytosine base editor arm in mammalian cells
Depositing lab: Stephen Ekker. Depositing organization: Mayo Foundation for Medical Education and Research. Publication: Unconstrained Precision Mitochondrial Genome Editing with alphaDdCBEs. Castillo SR, Simone BW, Clark KJ, Devaux P, Ekker SC. Hum Gene Ther. 2024 Sep 24. doi: 10.1089/hum.2024.073. PubMed 39212664.
Backbone
  Vector backbone: pCMV
  Backbone size w/o insert (bp): 4717
  Vector type: Mammalian Expression, CRISPR
  Selectable markers: Blasticidin
Growth in bacteria
  Bacterial resistance: Ampicillin, 100 μg/mL
  Growth temperature: 30°C
  Growth strain: NEB Stable
  Copy number: High Copy
Gene/Insert
  Gene/Insert name: COX8A MTS-3xFLAG-TALE NT-alphaN-TL1 TALE repeats (alpha-3_CN left)-TALE CTD-DddA6/11 1397C-UGI-ATP5B 3'UTR
  Species: Synthetic
  Insert size (bp): 2695
  Mutation: TALE: Q231R, W232G, S233A | DddA: T1413I
  Promoter: CMV
  Tag / fusion protein: 3xFLAG (N terminal on backbone)
  Cloning method: Golden Gate
  Sequencing primers: 5′ T7; 3′ ACACCCGCCGCGCTTAATGC
Terms and licenses: Academic/Nonprofit Terms; Industry Terms: Not Available to Industry
Depositor comments: 5' Cloning Site: BsmBI (Not Destroyed), 3' Cloning Site: BsmBI (Not Destroyed). Please visit https://www.biorxiv.org/content/10.1101/2024.05.13.593977v1 for bioRxiv preprint.
How to cite: TL1 alphaDdCBE 3_CN (left, DddA11-C) was a gift from Stephen Ekker (Addgene plasmid # 222002 ; http://n2t.net/addgene:222002 ; RRID:Addgene_222002)
