>Addgene plasmid #222002 | TL1 alphaDdCBE 3_CN (left, DddA11-C) | depositor partial sequence | sequence record 434711 | Partial
ATGGCCTCCGTTCTGACCCCGCTGCTGCTGCGTGGCCTGACCGGCTCCGCTCGTCGTCTGCCAGTTCCGC
GTGCGAAAATCCATTCCCTGGACTACAAAGACCATGACGGTGATTATAAAGATCATGACATCGATTACAA
GGATGACGATGACAAGATGGACATCGCGGATCTGCGTACCCTGGGTTACAGCCAGCAGCAGCAGGAGAAG
ATCAAGCCAAAGGTGCGCAGCACCGTGGCCCAGCACCATGAAGCTCTGGTGGGTCACGGCTTCACCCACG
CGCACATCGTGGCTCTGAGCCAGCACCCAGCCGCGCTGGGTACCGTGGCCGTGAAATATCAGGACATGAT
TGCTGCCCTGCCAGAGGCTACCCATGAAGCGATTGTGGGTGTGGGCAAGAGAGGAGCCGGTGCTCGTGCG
CTGGAGGCCCTGCTGACCGTGGCCGGTGAACTGCGTGGCCCGCCGCTGCAGCTGGATACCGGCCAGCTGC
TGAAAATCGCGAAACGTGGCGGTGTGACCGCTGTGGAAGCTGTGCATGCCTGGCGTAATGCTCTGACCGG
TGCCCCCCTGAACCTGACCCCGGACCAAGTGGTGGCTATCGCCAGCAACATTGGCGGCAAGCAAGCGCTC
GAAACGGTGCAGCGGCTGTTGCCGGTGCTGTGCCAGGACCATGGCCTGACCCCGGACCAAGTGGTGGCTA
TCGCCAGCAACAATGGCGGCAAGCAAGCGCTCGAAACGGTGCAGCGGCTGTTGCCGGTGCTGTGCCAGGA
CCATGGCCTGACCCCGGACCAAGTGGTGGCTATCGCCAGCAACAATGGCGGCAAGCAAGCGCTCGAAACG
GTGCAGCGGCTGTTGCCGGTGCTGTGCCAGGACCATGGCCTGACCCCGGACCAAGTGGTGGCTATCGCCA
GCAACAATGGCGGCAAGCAAGCGCTCGAAACGGTGCAGCGGCTGTTGCCGGTGCTGTGCCAGGACCATGG
CCTGACCCCGGACCAAGTGGTGGCTATCGCCAGCAACGGTGGCGGCAAGCAAGCGCTCGAAACGGTGCAG
CGGCTGTTGCCGGTGCTGTGCCAGGACCATGGCCTGACCCCGGACCAAGTGGTGGCTATCGCCAGCAACG
GTGGCGGCAAGCAAGCGCTCGAAACGGTGCAGCGGCTGTTGCCGGTGCTGTGCCAGGACCATGGCCTGAC
CCCGGACCAAGTGGTGGCTATCGCCAGCAACGGTGGCGGCAAGCAAGCGCTCGAAACGGTGCAGCGGCTG
TTGCCGGTGCTGTGCCAGGACCATGGCCTCACACCCGATCAGGTCGTGGCTATCGCCAGCAACAATGGCG
GCAAGCAAGCGCTCGAAACGGTGCAGCGGCTGTTGCCGGTGCTGTGCCAGGACCATGGCCTGACCCCGGA
CCAAGTGGTGGCTATCGCCAGCAACGGTGGCGGCAAGCAAGCGCTCGAAACGGTGCAGCGGCTGTTGCCG
GTGCTGTGCCAGGACCATGGCCTGACCCCGGACCAAGTGGTGGCTATCGCCAGCAACGGTGGCGGCAAGC
AAGCGCTCGAAACGGTGCAGCGGCTGTTGCCGGTGCTGTGCCAGGACCATGGCCTGACCCCGGACCAAGT
GGTGGCTATCGCCAGCAACATTGGCGGCAAGCAAGCGCTCGAAACGGTGCAGCGGCTGTTGCCGGTGCTG
TGCCAGGACCATGGCCTGACCCCGGACCAAGTGGTGGCTATCGCCAGCAACATTGGCGGCAAGCAAGCGC
TCGAAACGGTGCAGCGGCTGTTGCCGGTGCTGTGCCAGGACCATGGCCTGACCCCGGACCAAGTGGTGGC
TATCGCCAGCAACAATGGCGGCAAGCAAGCGCTCGAAACGGTGCAGCGGCTGTTGCCGGTGCTGTGCCAG
GACCATGGCCTGACCCCGGACCAAGTGGTGGCTATCGCCAGCAACATTGGCGGCAAGCAAGCGCTCGAAA
CGGTGCAGCGGCTGTTGCCGGTGCTGTGCCAGGACCATGGCCTGACCCCGGACCAAGTGGTGGCTATCGC
CAGCAACGGTGGCGGCAAGCAAGCGCTCGAAAGCATTGTGGCCCAGCTGAGCCGGCCTGATCCGGCGTTG
GCCGCGTTGACCAACGATCACCTGGTGGCCCTGGCCTGCCTGGGCGGTCGTCCGGCCCTGGATGCGGTGA
AGAAAGGCCTGGGTGGATCCGCCATTCCAGTGAAGCGCGGCGCTACCGGTGAAACCAAAGTGTTTATCGG
TAACAGCAACAGCCCGAAGAGCCCGACCAAAGGCGGTTGCTCTGGCGGCTCAACTAATCTGAGCGACATC
ATTGAGAAGGAGACTGGGAAACAGCTGGTCATTCAGGAGTCCATCCTGATGCTGCCTGAGGAGGTGGAGG
AAGTGATCGGCAACAAGCCAGAGTCTGACATCCTGGTGCACACCGCCTACGACGAGTCCACAGATGAGAA
TGTGATGCTGCTGACCTCTGACGCCCCCGAGTATAAGCCTTGGGCCCTGGTCATCCAGGATTCTAACGGC
GAGAATAAGATCAAGATGCTGTGATAAGGGGTCTTTGTCCTCTGTACTGTCTCTCTCCTTGCCCCTAACC
CAAAAAGCTTCATTTTTCTGTGTAGGCTGCACAAGAGCCTTGATTGAAGATATATTCTTTCTGAACAGTA
TTTAAGGTTTCCAATAAAATGTACACCCCTCAGAA
